>Addgene plasmid #172886 | pET22b-PelB-6H-Ag43-160N-sfGFP | addgene full sequence | sequence record 363378 | Addgene NGS Result
ATCCGGATATAGTTCCTCCTTTCAGCAAAAAACCCCTCAAGACCCGTTTAGAGGCCCCAAGGGGTTATGC
TAGTTATTGCTCAGCGGTGGCAGCAGCCAACTCAGCTTCCTTTCGGGCTTTGTTAGCAGCCGGATCTCAG
TGGTGGTGGTGGTGGTGCTCGAGTCATCAGAAGGTCACATTCAGTGTGGCCTGACCGTTATACCCTTCAG
CGCTGCTGCCGCTGACGCTGTGGGCATAACCGGCCTGAACGCCCAGGGTGATATTTTCCCGGACACGGGC
TTCCAGTCCGGCCTGCAGGTCCAGTGATGTGCCATTCTGTGAGGGAGAGAACGTCATCCCGCTGCCTGCA
GTGGAAGTCCCCACACGCATATCTCCCCGGGAGCTGAAGGTGCGGATAACAGAAGGCTGTACCCACCAGT
TCACCGGTAATTCACTCACACTGTGTTTTGCACTGTCACGCAGGGGGGCACGGGATGAGGTGCCTTCGCC
AAAGGTCATATCGTTGTGGCTGCCCAGACGGAAACCGGCACGCACATGTTGTGCACTGCCATGCCCGAAC
TTCACATAACCGGCGTTGTCCTTACCGTCATCCAGGGAAAGTCCCTGCCAGGTATACTGCAGTTGTGGCT
CCAGCATCAGGTTGTCAGTGATACTGAAGGGCAGACCGGTTTCCAGTGAGCCCAGCCAGCCCCAGCCCCG
GGCGCGGAAGTCGTTATTGTCCGATGACGCTTTCATGCTGTGGCGGGTTCCCTGTGCCACAATGTCAGCC
CACAGGCCGGAGGACGTGTGTACCAGATTCAGGTATCCGCCCAGGCTGCCGGCATCATCCCGGACCGTGC
CGGCACGGGAGCCGTCATCATCCTTAACATCAACGGAAGAATGGCCAGCAGCACCATATACCCCCGCGGT
CACAGACATACCGGCAACCTCTGTTCTCATCAGGTCACCCTCCAGACGGACGAATCCATAGCTGCCGCTG
CTTTCCGGCGTGGCCCCACGGGCAATACCGCCATTGTTATCGTGACCGAGATGACCGCCCTGAATGCTGA
GACGGACGCTGTTGTTTTCACCATTTACACCGGTCTGATGGCTGCGGGAGCCTGCCACAATCCGGTCATA
GTCCATTGCCTGTGTCAGCATGGAGGCATACAGGGGGACTTCTGCACGATAAGCATTTTCACTGCGCAGA
TACCAGCTCTCATCACTGTCCCGGTTGAGGGAGTAGTTAAAGGCACCGGCCTGCAGCCTGTTCCCCTGGA
CAAAGGCCCCTTCCTCCGTGGTGGCACCGTTAATGGCTTCCACCACCTGAATACCCTTACCGCTGGTCGC
CAGCCCCGACGCACTGTTGCCGGCGTTCACCAGGTTCAGGATGGTTTTTCCGGTTGCCCTGCCGCCGTCA
ATGACCAGTCTGTCAGCATTGTTCTGTGCCATATCCGGGCGTACACGCAGGCTGATGGTGCCATTCTGTC
CGTTCAGGTTTTTCACTTTCAGGGTTGCCGGTACGAACTTCCCTGTGCGGGTGGAGGTGAAATGAATCTG
TCCGGCATGGCTGAGGTCATCCACCACCGACTGCACCGTGGCGTTATCGGGGATATTCCAGGTGGCACCG
GAGGCGAGAGTGACATTCGTGGGGTCAATGGCACCGTTCAGCACAGTGCTGCCGGTCAGCTTCAGGGCTG
TACCGCGCTGAGCAATGACATCCGTGGTGACGGTACTGTCGTTCAGCGTCAGCGTGCCTTCATTCAGGTT
GACGGCTTTCTGGGTGAGTGTGGTGTTGCTGACAGTGAGTGTGCCACTTCCTGATTTTTCCACGCTGCCG
TTACCGGTGAGAGAGCCTCCCTGCAGGAGTGCATCGCCTTCACGGATGGTCAGGGTATCGTTGTTCACCG
TCTTCCCGGAAAGGGTAAGTATGGCGCCGTTATTCAGCGTGGTGGTGCCCGCCAGTGTGCCGCCCCTGGC
GGTGAACAGTCCGCCATTTACCGTGGTATCCGTGGCCGTATCACCGGCGTTCAGCGTGAATGAACTGCCT
TTTTCCAGCATCAGGGCATCCGCCTGACCGCCTCCGATACTGAATGCCTTTCCGTCGCTCCGGGTACCAC
TGACAGCGGCACCGGAATCGGCCAGCAGTACACCGCCATTTCCCATGGATACGGTGGTGGCGGTGCCACC
GTTGCGGACATCCAGCGTTCCGCCATCATCCACGCGGGTATTAGTGGCTGTGTGTCCGGTCAGCACATCC
AGGCGTCCGCCATTTTCCAGTACGACATTATCAGCTTTACCCTCCACAACAGAGAATGCTCCCAGGCGGT
TTATGCCGGTAACGGTTGCAGCCGTACTGGTAACCAGTGCGCCGCCCTGCTTCAGGGTGACATTCGTGGC
TGTACCACCGGCGTCCACCTGCAGTCTGCCCTTCTGATTAACGGTGGTATTCCCGGCCACACCCCCGTTT
TTGACAATCTGCCAGCCGTCACTGTTCACAACAGTGTCAGACGCTGTACCGCCGTTGTGCACATACTGGT
ATCCCCCATTCAGCGTGGTATCCAGTGCGTGACCATGTACAGTCTGGTCGCCGCCGGCATAAACCACAGT
GGTATTTGCCGTTCCTTCAGCTCTCACAATCTGGCGACCGTTTTTATTGATGGTTGTGCGCTTAAGGCTA
CCACCGCCACCGCCCTGAAAGTACAGGTTTTCGCTACCACCGCCACCTTTGTACAGTTCATCCATACCAT
GCGTGATGCCCGCTGCGGTTACGAACTCCAGCAGAACCATATGATCGCGTTTCTCGTTCGGATCTTTAGA
CAGAACGCTTTGCGTGCTCAGATAGTGATTGTCTGGCAGCAGAACAGGACCATCACCGATTGGAGTGTTT
TGCTGGTAGTGATCAGCCAGCTGCACGCTGCCATCCTCCACGTTGTGGCGAATTTTAAAATTCGCTTTAA
TGCCATTTTTTTGTTTATCGGCGGTGATGTAAACATTGTGGCTGTTAAAATTGTATTCCAGCTTATGGCC
CAGGATATTGCCGTCTTCTTTAAAGTCAATGCCTTTCAGCTCAATGCGGTTTACCAGGGTATCGCCTTCA
AATTTCACTTCCGCACGCGTTTTGTACGTGCCGTCATCCTTAAAGGAAATCGTGCGTTCCTGCACATAGC
CTTCCGGCATGGCGGACTTGAAGAAGTCATGCTGCTTCATATGGTCCGGATAACGAGCAAAGCACTGAAC
ACCATAAGTCAGCGTCGTTACCAGAGTCGGCCAAGGTACCGGCAGTTTACCAGTAGTACAGATGAACTTC
AGCGTCAGTTTACCATTAGTTGCGTCACCTTCACCCTCGCCACGCACGGAAAACTTATGACCGTTGACAT
CACCATCCAGTTCCACCAGAATAGGGACGACACCAGTGAACAGCTCTTCGCCTTTACGCATGGATCCACC
GCCACCGTGGTGGTGGTGGTGGTGGCCCATGGCCATCGCCGGCTGGGCAGCGAGGAGCAGCAGACCAGCA
GCAGCGGTCGGCAGCAGGTATTTCATATGTATATCTCCTTCTTAAAGTTAAACAAAATTATTTCTAGAGG
GGAATTGTTATCCGCTCACAATTCCCCTATAGTGAGTCGTATTAATTTCGCGGGATCGAGATCTCGATCC
TCTACGCCGGACGCATCGTGGCCGGCATCACCGGCGCCACAGGTGCGGTTGCTGGCGCCTATATCGCCGA
CATCACCGATGGGGAAGATCGGGCTCGCCACTTCGGGCTCATGAGCGCTTGTTTCGGCGTGGGTATGGTG
GCAGGCCCCGTGGCCGGGGGACTGTTGGGCGCCATCTCCTTGCATGCACCATTCCTTGCGGCGGCGGTGC
TCAACGGCCTCAACCTACTACTGGGCTGCTTCCTAATGCAGGAGTCGCATAAGGGAGAGCGTCGAGATCC
CGGACACCATCGAATGGCGCAAAACCTTTCGCGGTATGGCATGATAGCGCCCGGAAGAGAGTCAATTCAG
GGTGGTGAATGTGAAACCAGTAACGTTATACGATGTCGCAGAGTATGCCGGTGTCTCTTATCAGACCGTT
TCCCGCGTGGTGAACCAGGCCAGCCACGTTTCTGCGAAAACGCGGGAAAAAGTGGAAGCGGCGATGGCGG
AGCTGAATTACATTCCCAACCGCGTGGCACAACAACTGGCGGGCAAACAGTCGTTGCTGATTGGCGTTGC
CACCTCCAGTCTGGCCCTGCACGCGCCGTCGCAAATTGTCGCGGCGATTAAATCTCGCGCCGATCAACTG
GGTGCCAGCGTGGTGGTGTCGATGGTAGAACGAAGCGGCGTCGAAGCCTGTAAAGCGGCGGTGCACAATC
TTCTCGCGCAACGCGTCAGTGGGCTGATCATTAACTATCCGCTGGATGACCAGGATGCCATTGCTGTGGA
AGCTGCCTGCACTAATGTTCCGGCGTTATTTCTTGATGTCTCTGACCAGACACCCATCAACAGTATTATT
TTCTCCCATGAAGACGGTACGCGACTGGGCGTGGAGCATCTGGTCGCATTGGGTCACCAGCAAATCGCGC
TGTTAGCGGGCCCATTAAGTTCTGTCTCGGCGCGTCTGCGTCTGGCTGGCTGGCATAAATATCTCACTCG
CAATCAAATTCAGCCGATAGCGGAACGGGAAGGCGACTGGAGTGCCATGTCCGGTTTTCAACAAACCATG
CAAATGCTGAATGAGGGCATCGTTCCCACTGCGATGCTGGTTGCCAACGATCAGATGGCGCTGGGCGCAA
TGCGCGCCATTACCGAGTCCGGGCTGCGCGTTGGTGCGGATATCTCGGTAGTGGGATACGACGATACCGA
AGACAGCTCATGTTATATCCCGCCGTTAACCACCATCAAACAGGATTTTCGCCTGCTGGGGCAAACCAGC
GTGGACCGCTTGCTGCAACTCTCTCAGGGCCAGGCGGTGAAGGGCAATCAGCTGTTGCCCGTCTCACTGG
TGAAAAGAAAAACCACCCTGGCGCCCAATACGCAAACCGCCTCTCCCCGCGCGTTGGCCGATTCATTAAT
GCAGCTGGCACGACAGGTTTCCCGACTGGAAAGCGGGCAGTGAGCGCAACGCAATTAATGTAAGTTAGCT
CACTCATTAGGCACCGGGATCTCGACCGATGCCCTTGAGAGCCTTCAACCCAGTCAGCTCCTTCCGGTGG
GCGCGGGGCATGACTATCGTCGCCGCACTTATGACTGTCTTCTTTATCATGCAACTCGTAGGACAGGTGC
CGGCAGCGCTCTGGGTCATTTTCGGCGAGGACCGCTTTCGCTGGAGCGCGACGATGATCGGCCTGTCGCT
TGCGGTATTCGGAATCTTGCACGCCCTCGCTCAAGCCTTCGTCACTGGTCCCGCCACCAAACGTTTCGGC
GAGAAGCAGGCCATTATCGCCGGCATGGCGGCCCCACGGGTGCGCATGATCGTGCTCCTGTCGTTGAGGA
CCCGGCTAGGCTGGCGGGGTTGCCTTACTGGTTAGCAGAATGAATCACCGATACGCGAGCGAACGTGAAG
CGACTGCTGCTGCAAAACGTCTGCGACCTGAGCAACAACATGAATGGTCTTCGGTTTCCGTGTTTCGTAA
AGTCTGGAAACGCGGAAGTCAGCGCCCTGCACCATTATGTTCCGGATCTGCATCGCAGGATGCTGCTGGC
TACCCTGTGGAACACCTACATCTGTATTAACGAAGCGCTGGCATTGACCCTGAGTGATTTTTCTCTGGTC
CCGCCGCATCCATACCGCCAGTTGTTTACCCTCACAACGTTCCAGTAACCGGGCATGTTCATCATCAGTA
ACCCGTATCGTGAGCATCCTCTCTCGTTTCATCGGTATCATTACCCCCATGAACAGAAATCCCCCTTACA
CGGAGGCATCAGTGACCAAACAGGAAAAAACCGCCCTTAACATGGCCCGCTTTATCAGAAGCCAGACATT
AACGCTTCTGGAGAAACTCAACGAGCTGGACGCGGATGAACAGGCAGACATCTGTGAATCGCTTCACGAC
CACGCTGATGAGCTTTACCGCAGCTGCCTCGCGCGTTTCGGTGATGACGGTGAAAACCTCTGACACATGC
AGCTCCCGGAGACGGTCACAGCTTGTCTGTAAGCGGATGCCGGGAGCAGACAAGCCCGTCAGGGCGCGTC
AGCGGGTGTTGGCGGGTGTCGGGGCGCAGCCATGACCCAGTCACGTAGCGATAGCGGAGTGTATACTGGC
TTAACTATGCGGCATCAGAGCAGATTGTACTGAGAGTGCACCATTGCGGTGTGAAATACCGCACAGATGC
GTAAGGAGAAAATACCGCATCAGGCGCTCTTCCGCTTCCTCGCTCACTGACTCGCTGCGCTCGGTCGTTC
GGCTGCGGCGAGCGGTATCAGCTCACTCAAAGGCGGTAATACGGTTATCCACAGAATCAGGGGATAACGC
AGGAAAGAACATGTGAGCAAAAGGCCAGCAAAAGGCCAGGAACCGTAAAAAGGCCGCGTTGCTGGCGTTT
TTCCATAGGCTCCGCCCCCCTGACGAGCATCACAAAAATCGACGCTCAAGTCAGAGGTGGCGAAACCCGA
CAGGACTATAAAGATACCAGGCGTTTCCCCCTGGAAGCTCCCTCGTGCGCTCTCCTGTTCCGACCCTGCC
GCTTACCGGATACCTGTCCGCCTTTCTCCCTTCGGGAAGCGTGGCGCTTTCTCATAGCTCACGCTGTAGG
TATCTCAGTTCGGTGTAGGTCGTTCGCTCCAAGCTGGGCTGTGTGCACGAACCCCCCGTTCAGCCCGACC
GCTGCGCCTTATCCGGTAACTATCGTCTTGAGTCCAACCCGGTAAGACACGACTTATCGCCACTGGCAGC
AGCCACTGGTAACAGGATTAGCAGAGCGAGGTATGTAGGCGGTGCTACAGAGTTCTTGAAGTGGTGGCCT
AACTACGGCTACACTAGAAGGACAGTATTTGGTATCTGCGCTCTGCTGAAGCCAGTTACCTTCGGAAAAA
GAGTTGGTAGCTCTTGATCCGGCAAACAAACCACCGCTGGTAGCGGTGGTTTTTTTGTTTGCAAGCAGCA
GATTACGCGCAGAAAAAAAGGATCTCAAGAAGATCCTTTGATCTTTTCTACGGGGTCTGACGCTCAGTGG
AACGAAAACTCACGTTAAGGGATTTTGGTCATGAGATTATCAAAAAGGATCTTCACCTAGATCCTTTTAA
ATTAAAAATGAAGTTTTAAATCAATCTAAAGTATATATGAGTAAACTTGGTCTGACAGTTACCAATGCTT
AATCAGTGAGGCACCTATCTCAGCGATCTGTCTATTTCGTTCATCCATAGTTGCCTGACTCCCCGTCGTG
TAGATAACTACGATACGGGAGGGCTTACCATCTGGCCCCAGTGCTGCAATGATACCGCGAGACCCACGCT
CACCGGCTCCAGATTTATCAGCAATAAACCAGCCAGCCGGAAGGGCCGAGCGCAGAAGTGGTCCTGCAAC
TTTATCCGCCTCCATCCAGTCTATTAATTGTTGCCGGGAAGCTAGAGTAAGTAGTTCGCCAGTTAATAGT
TTGCGCAACGTTGTTGCCATTGCTGCAGGCATCGTGGTGTCACGCTCGTCGTTTGGTATGGCTTCATTCA
GCTCCGGTTCCCAACGATCAAGGCGAGTTACATGATCCCCCATGTTGTGCAAAAAAGCGGTTAGCTCCTT
CGGTCCTCCGATCGTTGTCAGAAGTAAGTTGGCCGCAGTGTTATCACTCATGGTTATGGCAGCACTGCAT
AATTCTCTTACTGTCATGCCATCCGTAAGATGCTTTTCTGTGACTGGTGAGTACTCAACCAAGTCATTCT
GAGAATAGTGTATGCGGCGACCGAGTTGCTCTTGCCCGGCGTCAATACGGGATAATACCGCGCCACATAG
CAGAACTTTAAAAGTGCTCATCATTGGAAAACGTTCTTCGGGGCGAAAACTCTCAAGGATCTTACCGCTG
TTGAGATCCAGTTCGATGTAACCCACTCGTGCACCCAACTGATCTTCAGCATCTTTTACTTTCACCAGCG
TTTCTGGGTGAGCAAAAACAGGAAGGCAAAATGCCGCAAAAAAGGGAATAAGGGCGACACGGAAATGTTG
AATACTCATACTCTTCCTTTTTCAATATTATTGAAGCATTTATCAGGGTTATTGTCTCATGAGCGGATAC
ATATTTGAATGTATTTAGAAAAATAAACAAATAGGGGTTCCGCGCACATTTCCCCGAAAAGTGCCACCTA
AATTGTAAGCGTTAATATTTTGTTAAAATTCGCGTTAAATTTTTGTTAAATCAGCTCATTTTTTAACCAA
TAGGCCGAAATCGGCAAAATCCCTTATAAATCAAAAGAATAGACCGAGATAGGGT
[37 nt withheld, positions 8386-8422]
AAAGAACGTGGACTCCAACGTCAAAGG
[49 nt withheld, positions 8450-8498]
T
[91 nt withheld, positions 8500-8590]
G
[124 nt withheld, positions 8592-8715]
CCCATTCGCCA
Features (pLannotate 1.2.2; 22 found; start..end, strand, type, name):
     26..73      -  terminator     T7 terminator: transcription terminator for bacteriophage T7 RNA polymerase
     81..130     -  CDS            SET1 (fragment): solubility-enhancement tag derived from T7 phage gene 10B
    140..157     -  CDS            9xHis (fragment): 9xHis affinity tag
    170..2581    -  CDS            flu (fragment): AG43_ECOLI - Also known as yeeQ, yzzX. Experimental evidence at protein level: Swiss-Prot protein existence level 1. Controls colony form variation and autoaggregation. May function as an adhesin. From Escherichia coli (strain K12).
   2708..3421    -  CDS            superfolder GFP: GFP variant that folds robustly even when fused to poorly folded proteins (Pédelacq et al., 2006)
   3437..3455    -  CDS            9xHis (fragment): 9xHis affinity tag
   3461..3526    -  sig_peptide    pelB signal sequence: leader peptide for secretion; pelB (fragment)
   3534..3556    -  RBS            RBS: efficient ribosome binding site from bacteriophage T7 gene 10 (Olins and Rangwala, 1989)
   3571..3595    -  protein_bind   lac operator: The lac repressor binds to the lac operator to inhibit transcription in E. coli. This inhibition can be relieved by adding lactose or isopropyl-β-D-thiogalactopyranoside (IPTG). lac repressor encoded by lacI
   3596..3614    -  promoter       T7 promoter: promoter for bacteriophage T7 RNA polymerase
   3636..3915    +  CDS            TcR (fragment): tetracycline efflux protein; tet; confers resistance to tetracycline
   3923..4000    +  promoter       lacI promoter: lacI
   4001..5083    +  CDS            lacI: lac repressor; lacI; The lac repressor binds to the lac operator to inhibit transcription in E. coli. This inhibition can be relieved by adding lactose or isopropyl-β-D-thiogalactopyranoside (IPTG).
   5096..5117    +  protein_bind   CAP binding site: CAP binding activates transcription in the presence of cAMP. E. coli catabolite activator protein
   5132..5423    +  CDS            TcR (fragment): tetracycline efflux protein; tet; confers resistance to tetracycline
   5495..5875    -  CDS            YPB1_ECOLX: Protein predicted: Swiss-Prot protein existence level 4. From Escherichia coli.
   5892..6083    +  CDS            rop: Rop protein, which maintains plasmids at low copy number; rop
   6185..6324    +  misc_feature   bom: basis of mobility region from pBR322
   6510..7098    -  rep_origin     ori: high-copy-number ColE1/pMB1/pBR322/pUC origin of replication
   7269..8129    -  CDS            AmpR: β-lactamase; bla; confers resistance to ampicillin, carbenicillin, and related antibiotics
   8130..8234    -  promoter       AmpR promoter: bla
   8287..8715    -  rep_origin     f1 ori (sequence partly withheld): f1 bacteriophage origin of replication; arrow indicates direction of (+) strand synthesis
