[The description below was written by a language model from this plasmid's Addgene catalogue record and pLannotate feature annotations shown in this document.]
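Description:
pET22b-PelB-6H-Ag43-160N-sfGFP is a bacterial expression plasmid built on the Novagen pET22b backbone and designed to display superfolder GFP on the outer surface of E. coli. It replicates from a ColE1/pBR322-type origin accompanied by the rop gene and bom region, carries an f1 origin, and is selected with ampicillin through the β-lactamase gene. The catalogue lists it as high copy, although the presence of rop normally moderates copy number. Short tetracycline-resistance fragments in the annotation are backbone remnants rather than functional markers.

The payload is a single fusion open reading frame driven by a T7 promoter with an adjacent lac operator and the T7 gene 10 ribosome binding site. The plasmid-borne lacI gene keeps it repressed, so expression requires a host supplying T7 RNA polymerase and is induced with IPTG. Reading from the N terminus, the fusion consists of the PelB leader, which directs export to the periplasm, a six-histidine tag, sfGFP (amplified from an earlier plasmid), a TEV protease recognition site, and a truncated Antigen 43 (flu) autotransporter lacking its first 160 N-terminal residues. The Ag43 portion acts as the carrier that presents the passenger on the cell surface, while the TEV site offers a means to cleave sfGFP away from its anchor. A vector-derived His tag lies downstream, before the T7 terminator. The catalogue gives the Ag43 insert as about 1.1 kb, but the annotated flu fragment spans roughly 2.4 kb, a figure more consistent with the total plasmid size. The associated work concerns a cellular protein delivery system.
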