Addgene plasmid #172886: pET22b-PelB-6H-Ag43-160N-sfGFP
Purpose: Display sfGFP protein on E. coli cell surface
Depositing lab: Urartu Seker. Depositing organization: Bilkent University UNAM, Nanotechnology Research Center. Publication: A Self-Actuated Cellular Protein Delivery Machine. Ahan RE, Kirpat BM, Saltepe B, Seker UOS. ACS Synth Biol. 2019 Apr 19;8(4):686-696. doi: 10.1021/acssynbio.9b00062. Epub 2019 Mar 12. PubMed 30811932.
Backbone
  Vector backbone: pET22b
  Backbone manufacturer: Novagen
  Backbone size w/o insert (bp): 5359
  Total vector size (bp): 8727
  Vector type: Bacterial Expression
Growth in bacteria
  Bacterial resistance: Ampicillin, 100 μg/mL
  Growth temperature: 37°C
  Growth strain: DH5alpha
  Copy number: High Copy
Gene/Insert 1
  Gene/Insert name: SfGFP (alt name: SfGFP)
  Species: Synthetic
  Insert size (bp): 714
  Promoter: T7 Promoter
  Tag / fusion protein: HHHHHH (N terminal on insert); TEV recognition site (ENLYFQG) (C terminal on insert)
  Cloning method: Gibson Cloning
  Sequencing primers: 5′ TAATACGACTCACTATAGGG
Gene/Insert 2
  Gene/Insert name: Ag43, partial (alt name: flu gene)
  Insert size (bp): 1107
  Mutation: Deleted 1-160 (N terminal)
  Entrez Gene: flu (a.k.a. b2000, ECK1993, agn, agn43, yeeQ, yzzX)
  Cloning method: Gibson Cloning
  Sequencing primers: 5′ GAAAACCTGTACTTTCAGGGC; 3′ GCTAGTTATTGCTCAGCGG
Resource information
  A portion of this plasmid was derived from a plasmid made by: sfGFP amplified from pJT119b vector (addgene #50551)
Terms and licenses: Academic/Nonprofit Terms; Industry Terms: Not Available to Industry
How to cite: pET22b-PelB-6H-Ag43-160N-sfGFP was a gift from Urartu Seker (Addgene plasmid # 172886 ; http://n2t.net/addgene:172886 ; RRID:Addgene_172886)
